>Addgene plasmid #240713 | pRECMYC-Ebu1 | addgene full sequence | sequence record 482476 | Addgene NGS Result
GCGGTGAATGTCGTCAGCCCTACCGAACCGAAGACCCGGCGCGCCGGCGTCCGGCACTCCGGACAGGTCG
CCGCCGCATCGCGCTCGGAGATCGCGCAGGTGAGATCGAAGGGACCGCAGTGGGAACAACGGAATGTGTA
GGTCGGCATGGTCACCCCTTTCCATTCACCCGAAATATATCCAGATGAAAATAAAAGTCAAGGGTGAACG
CCCGCGCCGGGCGCGGGTGGTTACGAAGTCAAATTCGAGGTGGTGTCGACGAGTTCGCGCAACTGGTCGA
CGTCCAGCCCGCACGATTCAAAAGCCGCACACTCGGCCTCGGCTACCGCGTCCACCAGGCGGTTGCGCAG
CGTCCGCCCCCGCGGGGTCAACGCCACGAGCACCCGCCGGCGGTCATGCAGATCGGCAGTCCGGTAGATG
ATCCCTTGCGACACAAGGCGATCGACGGTTCTGGTGAGAGTCGGACCCGTGATCAGCGTGGCCTGCGCGA
GATCGCTCATGGGCACGGTGCGCCGTCCGGCCAACTCGTCGAGCACGCGCCAGTCCTCGATCTTGAGCGA
CGAGTCCGCGAGCACGCGTTCGATCGCCGACTCCGCGAGGTGGGTCAGACGCACCAACGGCAGCAGGAGG
TTGGGGCGGCGCTGCTGTCCGGCGGCCATGGTGGGTGTCTCCTCGTGTCGACGGCGGGGTCTGTTCAGAA
TGAATTATTTCTGCTAGAAAGCTTTGAAGCGCAGACTACACGGGATCGACGGTGATCTGGAGTGCAGGAC
GGCGAGGTTGAGTTCCGCGTCGGGCTGGTGATTCCGCTTCAAGGGCCAGCGGGAATCTTCGCGCCTTCGT
GCGAGGCCGTGGCCGAGCTCGCGGCCAAGGAGGTCAACGACCGAGGCGGCCTGCAGGGCCGCAAGGTCAC
CATCGAGGTGCTCGACGGCGGAGCGCCCGGCGACGACGTCGCCCGGACCGTCGCCGACCGGTTGCGAGGT
CACGGTCTCGACGCCGTGACCGGCTGGCACATCTCGGCCGTGCGCAACCGCATCTCCCCGGTGGTCCGCG
ACCGCATCCCGTACGTCTACACCTCGTTGTACGAGGGCGGTGAACGCACACCGGGCGTGTTCTGCACAGG
CGAGACACCGCAGATCCAGATCGCGCCCGCGCTCGCCTGGCTGCGCGACCACTTCGGCATCCGGTCCTGG
TGCCTGGTCGGCGATGACTACATCTGGCCGCGCCGTTCCGCCGCGGCCGCCCGCGCGTACTGCCGAGATC
TGGACCTCGAGCTCAGACGGGAGATCTACGTCCCGTACGGCACCGACGATTTCCGCGCACCTGTCCGCAA
GGCCATCGCGTCGGGGGCGCAGGCCGTGTTGATGCTGCTCGTCGGCCAGGACGCCGTGTTGTTCAACCGC
GAGTTCGCGCGCGCCGGCGGGCACGACCGCATGGCGCGGTTCAGCCCGCTGATGGAGGAGAACATGCTGC
TGGCCAGCGGCGCCGGCTCCACCGAAAACCTCTATGTCGCCGCGGCGTACTTCAGTTCACTGGCCACCGC
GGGTGCCATGGACCTGATGGGCAGCTACGTCGCCCGCTACGGCGCCGACGCGCCACCGCTCAACGCGATG
GCCGAATCCTGTTACGAGGGTCTGCTTGCGCTCGAGGCCATCTTCCAGCGGGCCCACTCCCCCGAGATAC
CGGACCTGATGGCATCCGCGCACGATGTCGGGTTCGACGGGCCCCGGGGCCCGATGTGTATGCGCGACAG
TCAATTCGACCAGCAGGTCTACATCGCCAGCGCCGACGGCTACGACTTCGACATCCTCGACACGCTGGCG
ACGCTCGACGCTTGAGACCGCGTCACTTCTTTATCTAGATTTAAAGATCTGGTACCGCGGCCGCGCCACG
GATGCCACCACAGGCACTACAACGGAGTTCGCCACGTACATCACCACAACCACCGATTCTGGCGGTGAGC
TCCCCGATATTCAGCGGAAATGGCTTGGTATCGACCAAGATTCGTAGAACCCCGTCTCGTCTGGCTGGTA
TTCAAAACGGGCGCAACGAAACACGCAACGAGACAGGCATGGCCCAAACCAGAAAACTAGCGTCTACCAG
GACTTTTACCTGTCCGACCCGTTGCAACGGAACCCCCCACGGAACCCCCGCGACACCCGCTCCCCAATTG
CGTTAGAACAGCGGTGGATTGTCGGCTTCGTTGTGGGCCTTTTGAGCCGCTTCCTGTTCTGCCGCACGCT
CTTTCCTCGCCCGATAGCCGAGTCGCTTAACGGTGTCCAGATGCAGCCCGAAATGTTTGGCCGTTTGCGG
CCAAGAGTGGCCCTCGTCGTCGTGATAGGCGCGGATGCGTTCGCGGCGTGCAGCCTGCTCGGCGAGCCAC
TCGCTGCGTTCCTGCGCCACGAGCCGGACGACGTGGCGTTCGGATAGTCCGGTGATTCGAGCGCCTTCGG
CGGCGGTCACGCGCCGCTTTTTGCGGACAGTCGGCTGCCGGTTGTAGCCGTCGCTGTAGCCGTCGCTCAT
AGCAATGCCTCCATGGCTGACGCGGACTTTGCGCGCCGCGCAACTGTGCTCGCCGCCGTGCGCGCTGCTG
CGCCCTTCCGCGAGATGGCCGACTGGCGCGCACTGAGTGTGGCCTCGTAGACCACGATCCCGTCCGCCCA
AATGCGCGACTTGGTTGTGATCCAACGCCAAATGCTGTTGGCGATGGCGCGGACCTCGCTGTCCGGTAGC
GGTCCGGGACACACGTCGTTGCACGGAAATTCGGCGTTTCGCGCGTGGCACTCGGCATAGATCGCGCGGC
CGAGTCCGTCCACGTTCCGGGTCGGCAGGTAGATCCGCATGAGGGCGGGACGATAGGCCCACAACCTGAC
GGAATCGAACAGTGCGCAATTCCGCCCTAGCGGCGTCGGAGCCGCTTTGTACGTGGTCTGCTGACGCCAG
CGCGGCGGTGGCATGTTCGCGCCGAGCTCGGCCTCGATGTGGCTGAGTGTGTAGAGATCTGAGTGGAGCC
ATTCCGTTTCCCAGGCGATGTGGCCGGGGTTTTTGGTCATGAGGCCTGAGTAACTGCGGTCGCCATCGAC
GGCGCGCCGAAGGCCTTCGGCGCACGCCGCCATGTATGCGAGCGGCTTACGCCGCGCGTATTCGGTGCGT
GGAACAGGGGCGTTGAGTGCCCACACTGCGTGTGCGTGGCCGTTGGCGCGATTGCCCACGATCGCGTTGG
GCAGCGGATGGGACCCCCGGGCGCTGAGCGCTCGGAGCGCTGCGTCTGGATGGTCTACGTCCACGACCAG
CAGGTTTGCCAGCGCTGTTGGGTTCGCCTCGATGTACCGGCGGCCTAGGGCCGACGCGCGGCTTTGGCGG
TAGATCCCCTCGAGCAGATCGTCGCTTGCCAGCGGCCAGTACGGCAGCCAGAGCTGCTCAAATTCGTCGG
CGACGTGGCTCACGCTTGGTAGTAGACCACGATTAATCACCGGTGTATGGTCCGACACGAGCTCCAAGTC
AGATATTTCGCTGAGGGGCCACCCCACAACTGCACACTCCCCCGCTCTCCCGTCGAGCCCTGGTGGTGGA
ACACCAGCGACAGCCGAGCACCCCCAACCACCTGTACCAACCAGGAGGAACACATGCGTCGTTTCGAGGA
CGTTTCCGGGCCGCTGAGAGCCGCTGTGGCGGCCGTACACGCCGCCTTAGACCCGTTAGACCCCCTGCCG
CCTGAATGCGCGGGTACGAGCCACACAGCGCCCGAACTTACGGAGCTGGTGGGCTCACGCGTTGCGCTCG
GTCGTTCGGCTGCGGCGAGCGGTATCAGCTCACTCAAAGGCGGTAATACGGTTATCCACAGAATCAGGGG
ATAACGCAGGAAAGAACATGTGAGCAAAAGGCCAGCAAAAGGCCAGGAACCGTAAAAAGGCCGCGTTGCT
GGCGTTTTTCCATAGGCTCCGCCCCCCTGACGAGCATCACAAAAATCGACGCTCAAGTCAGAGGTGGCGA
AACCCGACAGGACTATAAAGATACCAGGCGTTTCCCCCTGGAAGCTCCCTCGTGCGCTCTCCTGTTCCGA
CCCTGCCGCTTACCGGATACCTGTCCGCCTTTCTCCCCTCGGGAAGCGTGGCGCTTTCTCATAGCTCACG
CTGTAGGTATCTCAGTTCGGTGTAGGTCGTTCGCTCCAAGCTGGGCTGTGTGCACGAACCCCCCGTTCAG
CCCGACCGCTGCGCCTTATCCGGTAACTATCGTCTTGAGTCCAACCCGGTAAGACACGACTTATCGCCAC
TGGCAGCAGCCACTGGTAACAGGATTAGCAGAGCGAGGTATGTAGGCGGTGCTACAGAGTTCTTGAAGTG
GTGGCCTAACTACGGCTACACTAGAAGGACAGTATTTGGTATCTGCGCTCTGCTGAAGCCAGTTACCTTC
GGAAAAAGAGTTGGTAGCTCTTGATCCGGCAAACAAACCACCGCTGGTAGCGGTGGTTTTTTTGTTTGCA
AGCAGCAGATTACGCGCAGAAAAAAAGGATCTCAAGAAGATCCTTTGATCTTTTCTACGGGGTCTGACGC
TCATGGAACTAGTGAGGTCTGCCTCGTGAAGAAGGTGTTGCTGACTCATACCAGGCCTGAATCGCCCCAT
CATCCAGCCAGAAAGTGAGGGAGCCACGGTTGGTGAGAGCTTTGTTGTAGGTGGACCAGTTGGTGATTTT
GAACTTTTGCTTTGCCACGGAACGGTCTGCGTTGTCGGGAAGATGCGTGATCTGATCCTTCAACTCAGCA
AAAGTTCGATTTATTCAACAAAGCCGCCGTCCCGTCAAGTCAGCGTAATGCTCTGCCAGTGTTACAACCA
ATTAACCAATTCTGATTAGAAAAACTCATCGAGCATCAAATGAAACTGCAATTTATTCATATCAGGATTA
TCAATACCATATTTTTGAAAAAGCCGTTTCTGTAATGAAGGAGAAAACTCACCGAGGCAGTTCCATAGGA
TGGCAAGATCCTGGTATCGGTCTGCGATTCCGACTCGTCCAACATCAATACAACCTATTAATTTCCCCTC
GTCAAAAATAAGGTTATCAAGTGAGAAATCACCATGAGTGACGACTGAATCCGGTGAGAATGGCAAAAGA
TTATGCATTTCTTTCCAGACTTGTTCAACAGGCCAGCCATTACGCTCGTCATCAAAATCACTCGCATCAA
CCAAACCGTTATTCATTCGTGATTGCGCCTGAGCGAGACGAAATACGCGATCGCTGTTAAAAGGACAATT
ACAAACAGGAATCGAATGCAACCGGCGCAGGAACACTGCCAGCGCATCAACAATATTTTCACCTGAATCA
GGATATTCTTCTAATACCTGGAATGCTGTTTTCCCGGGGATCGCAGTGGTGAGTAACCATGCATCATCAG
GAGTACGGATAAAATGCTTGATGGTCGGAAGAGGCATAAATTCCGTCAGCCAGTTTAGTCTGACCATCTC
ATCTGTAACATCATTGGCAACGCTACCTTTGCCATGTTTCAGAAACAACTCTGGCGCATGGGGCTTCCCA
TACAAGCGATAGATTGTCGCACCTGATTGCCCGACATTATCGCGAGCCCATTTATACCCATATAAATCAG
CATCCATGTTGGAATTTAATCGCGGCCTCGAGCAAGACGTTTCCCGTTGAATATGGCTCATAACACCCCT
TGTATTACTGTTTATGTAAGCAGACAGTTTTATTGTTCATGATGATATATTTTTATCTTGTGCAATGTAA
CATCAGAGATTTTGAGACACAACGTGGCTTTCCCCCCCCCCCGACGTCAGGTGGCTAGCTGATCACCGCG
GCCATGATGGCATAAAACGAAAGGCCCAGTCTTTCGACTGAGCCTTTCGTTTTATTTGATGCCTGGCAGT
CGATCGTACGCTAGTTGCAGATCAACCACCGCGTCGGAATTCGCCGGGGCGCTCATGCGTTGGGCCCGTC
GAACATGTCGATGACAGCCTTCGCCTCGTCGAACGTGAGGTCGGCGGCGCGCGTGGCTTTGACGCCGGCC
GAATCGGCGAGGAACTTGAACCAATCGGCGTCGTTGTACTTTTCGGCCTTCTGGATCTCGCCGAGGCGCT
TCAGCTGATCGGGATTGGCCATCTGCACGTCGGGCGCCGGCGCGGTGGCGCGCTGCGCGCGTTGTGCGCG
CGACGACTTCGGTGGCGTATCGACCTCGTGCGGCTCGGCGATCTCGCCGTCGATGTAGTCGGCCGTCGGC
TTGACGGTCGACGGCAGCGCGAGCGCCTGCGACTGTGACAGGTCGGTGCCCGGGCGATCGTCGGCGCGGA
TCGCCGCGTCGAGCCGCGTCGTCTTCGGTGCCAGCTTCAGCACCTGTTTGAGCGCGGTCTTCCGCTCCAT
CCAGCGCTGCGGGTCCTTGATGTCGCCCGAGGATCCGACCTTGCCGCGACGCAATTCCCTGATCTCGTCG
GCGGTGAACACGTCCCACAGCGGCTCAGCGCCGGTCACCTCGACGATCGCGTAGAAGTAGACCGGATTAC
CCCGATCACCCTTGGCCTTCACGTGTTTCAGCGTCGGATTGAGGCCCATGGTGTAATGGAATTCGTCGTT
CGCGCCGACCCACTGCGCGTCGATCCGGGAGGCGCGCGGGTGCTGCCAGAACAGTTTGACGATGCCCTGG
TAGCCGATGATCAGCTGGCACTCGACCACGCCGCGCCGGGTGTCGCGGTAGGGCACGAGGTAGCACTCGC
CGTTGACACCGGGCTCGAGACCGAGCGCGGCCGAGGTCAGCAGCGCACCGGCAAATGACTCTTGCGTGCA
GTCGTCGAGGGACTGCTTAGCGATGCCAGCAGCTTTCGCGTTGCGCGACTTGCGGATCTCGGTTTGCACG
ATCCGCGCGATGCGGTCGGGGTCCATACCCTTGGGCACTGCACGCGCCAGCTGCGGCACGAGCACCTGCA
GCACTTGCGAGATCGTCTCGGGTGCCTTGGGCGAATCCTGCTTGGTGACAGCATTTTCAGCCATGATTGG
CTTTCTCCTTTCTCCCGCCGGGATCATGCAGGTGGCGACTTGTAGAAACTACTTTCTATACCTGACACCT
AAGTTCTCTCCTCTGGCGCCGGGGTGATGGTGTCCAGCGGCTCACACGGGCCCCGCCGGGCGTGACGCAC
GACGGCGCAAAAGAACCGCGAGAATAGCAACGCTATTCGAAGCGACTATACGGAGTTATCCGTATAGTCG
TGGTTAAAGTGACCCTTAACCAAGGAGCGACTACACTCCAACGTGCTAGTTTCTACAAGTCATCACCTGC
TCTAGCCTCATATGAACGGTATTATTTCATTTGGTTGATGTGCTCAATATAGGAGCGCGCTTCCTGATTG
TCCGGCTCCACCTGCAACCAGAAACGGATCTTGCCTTCCAGGGATTTGATGTAATTCGGGTCTTTAATTT
TTTCGTTGTCAATGTGGGAAAAGATCCCATATTTCTTAATATAATGCATCGTCTTCCGGATCTCACGCCG
GGTTTTACGCGGCAGTTGGAGCTTGTCCTTCGACACATCGATGCCCGTCACGATCTTCTGCTTGGTGTTA
TTCAACAATTTGGTTTTCTCCTTATTGAGGATAAAGCCATACGATTCGATAATATCGGTGACGTACGAGA
TGAATTTGGAGGGGATCGCTTCACCGGAAAAGACCATGTCGTCCGCATACCGGGAGTACTTCAGATTGAA
CTTCAGCGCGAGTTTGCTCAGGCGCTCATCCAAGGGATACAACAAGATGTTGGACAGGCTCGGGGAGGTA
ATGCCACCCTGGGGCAAACAGCCATCCAGACAGCACAGGCTCGCCAACGCGTAGGACACATTTTTGGCGT
AGCCCAGGCTATCGAACAATTTAATCACCCAGTTAATCGGGATGCTTGGAAAAAAGTCTTTGATATCAAT
TTTGAGCAGAAAGTGATTGTTCAAATGTTGTTCCGCGTTGTCGATAATGGATTTCCCTTTTTTGTACGCA
AACGCGTTTTTATGGGTCCGCAAGGAATACAAGAGCTTCTCGTGAATCCAGGTTTGACACTTACGGAGCG
AGGGATATGGGGACGAAATTTTACGATAGCCGCCCTTTTTCTTTGGGATTTTAAACTCCCGGTAAAAGGA
TTTGGTGCCGAAGACAATGTCATTGATTTCCGGATATTTGATGCCGATCAGCTTGCTGAGGTGTTCGACT
TCAAAGATGACTGGGATGTTCCGCGACTCCAAGGTTTTAATATAATCCAAGTAGGTGGAAATGAAGTTCG
TATTGATCCCCTTTTCCAAGTAGAAGTCCTCCCACTCCCGCCGCATATGTGGACTCCCTTTCTCTTATCG
GGTGGTGGCCGCGAGCGCGGCCGGTGGAGGGTTGGTGACTGACGGCGCTGCGAGACGGCGCCCGATGGGG
TATGCGAGAACAACTGCGGCAAAACCGATCACGGCGATGACCGCGGCGGGGAGCGGGCCGGTTTCCCAGT
TGCCCGACACGATCAGGAAGGCCGGCACGGCGGCGGTGATCACGCCTTCGGCCACCGCGACGAACCCGAC
GGCGGGCCCCAGTGCGTCGTGCCCCAGGCCGAGCAGCAGGAACAGCATGAACCACAGCACTGCCCACAGC
AGCCAGATCACCCCGAACGCCGGGTCGGCCTCGGCGGTGAACGCGTGCCACGAGTAGCCGAGTGCGGCGA
TCGCGACGAACAGCGAGAACCATCCGAGACCTTCTCCGTCCCAGTCGGTCACGTTGTTGATGGCCACCCA
CAGGTAGGTGAAGCCGAACAGGTAGAGCCCGGAGGCCGCGAAGATCACGGCCGCGTCTCCGCCGGACTGC
AGGATCAGCACCGTAGGCGTCACCACCTGCAGTCCGCCGACGAAGAAGTTCAGCGGTGTTGCGCCTCGTG
GGCTGATGCGGCCCAGCAGCATCAGCCCGTCGATGATGAGCACCGCACCCACGTAGAAGAGCCCGACGCC
ACCCATGTCGCTAGTACCTCGGCAGACTCGGTAGACCGGGATTGCGGCGCGGGGCCCGCGGGCGGTCCGC
GCCTGCGGGAATCGACTTCACCACCGTGGGACTTTCGGCGCTCGCGGACGCCGCGTCGAATGCGCGGTGA
TGTCCC
Features (pLannotate 1.2.2; 5 found; start..end, strand, type, name):
   3927..4515    -  rep_origin     ori: high-copy-number ColE1/pMB1/pBR322/pUC origin of replication
   4562..4705    -  CDS            TRA2_ECOLX (fragment): Protein predicted: Swiss-Prot protein existence level 4. Required for transposition of transposon Tn903. From Escherichia coli.
   4846..5661    -  CDS            KanR: aminoglycoside phosphotransferase; aph(3')-Ia; confers resistance to kanamycin in bacteria or G418 (Geneticin®) in eukaryotes
   5822..5868    -  terminator     rrnB T1 terminator: transcription terminator T1 from the E. coli rrnB gene
   8328..8966    -  CDS            AMIS_MYCSM: Protein inferred from homology: Swiss-Prot protein existence level 3. Possible transporter that might be responsible for the adsorption of amidase substrates or release of their hydrolysis products. From Mycolicibacterium smegmatis (Mycobacterium smegmatis).
