[The description below was written by a language model from this plasmid's Addgene catalogue record and pLannotate feature annotations shown in this document.]
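Description:
pRECMYC-Ebu1 is a 9.1 kb bacterial expression plasmid for retron-mediated recombineering in Mycobacterium smegmatis mc2 155. The record's purpose line calls the backbone pLAM12, while the backbone field lists pJV62. In E. coli it replicates from a high-copy ColE1/pUC-type origin and is selected with kanamycin through an aph(3')-Ia (KanR) gene, which sits next to a residual fragment of a Tn903 transposition protein. An rrnB T1 terminator lies just beyond the resistance marker. The automated annotation also detects an M. smegmatis AmiS coding sequence, a component of the acetamidase locus. No promoter is annotated or stated for the insert, and no mycobacterial replication origin is annotated, so the record does not say how the plasmid is maintained in mycobacteria.

The payload is a 2,374 bp synthetic "recombitron" assembled by Gibson cloning, comprising the Ebu1 retron reverse transcriptase, an Eco1 retron ncRNA and the single-stranded annealing protein MspRecT. None of these parts is picked up in the feature table, which identifies only five features and leaves much of the sequence unannotated. In a recombitron, the reverse transcriptase partially copies the ncRNA into multicopy single-stranded DNA. Here the ncRNA has been engineered to carry an editing donor targeting the MSMEG_5894 gene, so the resulting ssDNA serves as a repair template produced inside the cell. RecT then promotes annealing of this donor to the chromosome during replication, installing the edit without externally supplied oligonucleotides. The construct belongs to a study that tested retron recombineering across phylogenetically distinct bacteria, and it serves as the mycobacterial editing vector using the Ebu1 reverse transcriptase.
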