Addgene plasmid #240713: pRECMYC-Ebu1
Purpose: pLAM12 vector backbone containing Ebu1 recombitron with MspRecT and a donor in the ncRNA to target MSMEG_5894 gene of Mycobacterium smegmatis mc2 155
Depositing lab: Seth Shipman. Depositing organization: J. David Gladstone Institutes. Publication: Genome editing of phylogenetically distinct bacteria using cross-species retron-mediated recombineering. Gonzalez-Delgado A, Bonillo-Lopez L, Johnson MS, Knodlseder N, Ko CC, Lekbach Y, Oh JH, Selvakumar H, Wold MC, Yu Z, Aragon V, Gralnick JA, Guell M, Hatfull GF, Keitz BK, Koskella B, Mutalik VK, van Pijkeren JP, Shipman SL. Nat Biotechnol. 2026 Apr 23. doi: 10.1038/s41587-026-03076-6. PubMed 42026131.
Backbone
  Vector backbone: pJV62
  Backbone manufacturer: Graham Hatfull (Addgene #26910)
  Vector type: Bacterial Expression
Growth in bacteria
  Bacterial resistance: Kanamycin, 50 μg/mL
  Growth temperature: 37°C
  Growth strain: DH5alpha
  Copy number: High Copy
Gene/Insert
  Gene/Insert name: Ebu1 RT, Eco1 ncRNA, MspRecT
  Species: Synthetic
  Insert size (bp): 2374
  Mutation: WT
  Cloning method: Gibson Cloning
Terms and licenses: Academic/Nonprofit Terms; Industry Terms: Not Available to Industry
Depositor comments: Please visit https://doi.org/10.1101/2025.06.16.660010 for bioRxiv preprint.
How to cite: pRECMYC-Ebu1 was a gift from Seth Shipman (Addgene plasmid # 240713 ; http://n2t.net/addgene:240713 ; RRID:Addgene_240713)
